Addgene plasmid #65809: pCI-MS2V5-PABPC1 M161A/D165K
Purpose: expression of PABPC1-MS2 fusion. Mutations abolish binding to eIF4G
Depositing lab: Niels Gehring. Depositing organization: Universitaet zu Koeln. Publication: The interaction of cytoplasmic poly(A)-binding protein with eukaryotic initiation factor 4G suppresses nonsense-mediated mRNA decay. Fatscher T, Boehm V, Weiche B, Gehring NH. RNA. 2014 Oct;20(10):1579-92. doi: 10.1261/rna.044933.114. Epub 2014 Aug 21. PubMed 25147240.
Backbone
  Vector backbone: pCI-neo
  Backbone manufacturer: Promega
  Backbone size w/o insert (bp): 4572
  Vector type: Mammalian Expression
  Selectable markers: Neomycin (select with G418)
Growth in bacteria
  Bacterial resistance: Ampicillin, 100 μg/mL
  Growth temperature: 37°C
  Growth strain: DH5alpha
  Copy number: Unknown
Gene/Insert
  Gene/Insert name: PABPC1 (alt name: poly(A) binding protein, cytoplasmic 3)
  Species: H. sapiens (human)
  Mutation: M161A/D165K
  Entrez Gene: PABPC3 (a.k.a. PABP3, PABPL3, tPABP)
  Promoter: CMV
  Tag / fusion protein: MS2 stem loops (N terminal on insert); V5 (N terminal on insert)
  Cloning method: Unknown
  Sequencing primers: 5′ CMV-F; 3′ EBV-R
Terms and licenses: Academic/Nonprofit Terms; Industry Terms: Not Available to Industry
How to cite: pCI-MS2V5-PABPC1 M161A/D165K was a gift from Niels Gehring (Addgene plasmid # 65809 ; http://n2t.net/addgene:65809 ; RRID:Addgene_65809)
