[The description below was written by a language model from this plasmid's Addgene catalogue record and pLannotate feature annotations shown in this document.]
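Description:
pCI-MS2V5-PABPC1 M161A/D165K is a mammalian expression plasmid built on the pCI-neo backbone, with a deposited full sequence of about 7.8 kb. It is propagated in E. coli through a high-copy ColE1/pUC-type origin with ampicillin selection (β-lactamase under its own promoter). An f1 origin is also present for single-stranded DNA production. For selection of transfected mammalian cells, an SV40 enhancer/early promoter drives the neo (nptII) gene, which is followed by a synthetic poly(A) signal and confers G418 resistance.

The expression cassette consists of the CMV immediate-early enhancer and promoter, a chimeric β-globin/immunoglobulin intron that promotes efficient processing of the transcript, and a T7 promoter just upstream of the coding region. The open reading frame begins with the bacteriophage MS2 coat protein, followed by human cytoplasmic poly(A)-binding protein PABPC1, and ends at an SV40 late polyadenylation signal. The catalogue lists a V5 epitope between the two. It was not separately annotated, but the short gap between the MS2 and PABPC1 coding features would accommodate it. Two catalogue fields disagree with the sequence annotation: the tag is listed as "MS2 stem loops", whereas the feature table shows the RNA-binding coat protein, and the Entrez link points to PABPC3, whereas the annotated insert matches PABPC1.

The M161A/D165K substitutions are recorded as abolishing PABPC1 binding to eIF4G. The MS2 coat protein moiety allows the fusion to be tethered to reporter mRNAs carrying MS2 hairpin binding sites. This mutant can therefore be used to test whether the PABPC1–eIF4G interaction is required for the effects of tethered PABPC1, in the context of work on suppression of nonsense-mediated mRNA decay. V5 allows detection of the fusion protein.
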