Features (pLannotate 1.2.2; 20 found; start..end, strand, type, name):
    140..517     +  enhancer       CMV enhancer: human cytomegalovirus immediate early enhancer
    518..729     +  promoter       CMV promoter: human cytomegalovirus (CMV) immediate early promoter
    890..1022    +  intron         chimeric intron: chimera between introns from human β-globin and immunoglobulin heavy chain genes
   1067..1085    +  promoter       T7 promoter: promoter for bacteriophage T7 RNA polymerase
   1094..1483    +  CDS            CAPSD_BPMS2: Experimental evidence at protein level: Swiss-Prot protein existence level 1. Acts as a translational repressor of viral replicase synthesis late in infection. This latter function is the result of capsid protein interaction with an RNA hairpin which contains the replicase ribosome-binding site. From Escherichia phage MS2 (Bacteriophage MS2).
   1538..3442    +  CDS            PABPC1: PABP1_HUMAN - Also known as PAB1, PABP1, PABPC2. Experimental evidence at protein level: Swiss-Prot protein existence level 1. (Microbial infection) Positively regulates the replication of dengue virus (DENV). From Homo sapiens (Human).
   3462..3479    -  promoter       T3 promoter (fragment): promoter for bacteriophage T3 RNA polymerase
   3497..3618    -  polyA_signal   SV40 poly(A) signal: SV40 polyadenylation signal
   3641..3709    -  CDS            large T antigen (fragment): large T antigen from SV40 (simian virus 40)
   3733..3800    +  CDS            lacZα (fragment): LacZα fragment of β-galactosidase; lacZ fragment
   3804..4232    +  rep_origin     f1 ori (sequence partly withheld): f1 bacteriophage origin of replication; arrow indicates direction of (+) strand synthesis
   4260..4311    -  misc_feature   bom (fragment): basis of mobility region from pBR322
   4376..4733    +  promoter       SV40 promoter: SV40 enhancer and early promoter
   4784..5575    +  CDS            neo: KKA2_KLEPN - Also known as kan, nptII. Experimental evidence at protein level: Swiss-Prot protein existence level 1. Resistance to kanamycin, neomycin, paromomycin, ribostamycin, butirosin and gentamicin B. From Klebsiella pneumoniae.
   5642..5690    +  polyA_signal   poly(A) signal: synthetic polyadenylation signal
   5710..5764    -  misc_feature   bom (fragment): basis of mobility region from pBR322
   5866..5901    -  CDS            rop (fragment): Rop protein, which maintains plasmids at low copy number; rop
   5996..6100    +  promoter       AmpR promoter: bla
   6101..6961    +  CDS            AmpR: β-lactamase; bla; confers resistance to ampicillin, carbenicillin, and related antibiotics
   7132..7720    +  rep_origin     ori: high-copy-number ColE1/pMB1/pBR322/pUC origin of replication
>Addgene plasmid #65809 | pCI-MS2V5-PABPC1 M161A/D165K | depositor full sequence | sequence record 123829 | pCI-MS2V5-PABPC1 M161A/D165K sequence 7793 bps
TCAATATTGGCCATTAGCCATATTATTCATTGGTTATATAGCATAAATCAATATTGGCTATTGGCCATTG
CATACGTTGTATCTATATCATAATATGTACATTTATATTGGCTCATGTCCAATATGACCGCCATGTTGGC
ATTGATTATTGACTAGTTATTAATAGTAATCAATTACGGGGTCATTAGTTCATAGCCCATATATGGAGTT
CCGCGTTACATAACTTACGGTAAATGGCCCGCCTGGCTGACCGCCCAACGACCCCCGCCCATTGACGTCA
ATAATGACGTATGTTCCCATAGTAACGCCAATAGGGACTTTCCATTGACGTCAATGGGTGGAGTATTTAC
GGTAAACTGCCCACTTGGCAGTACATCAAGTGTATCATATGCCAAGTCCGCCCCCTATTGACGTCAATGA
CGGTAAATGGCCCGCCTGGCATTATGCCCAGTACATGACCTTACGGGACTTTCCTACTTGGCAGTACATC
TACGTATTAGTCATCGCTATTACCATGGTGATGCGGTTTTGGCAGTACACCAATGGGCGTGGATAGCGGT
TTGACTCACGGGGATTTCCAAGTCTCCACCCCATTGACGTCAATGGGAGTTTGTTTTGGCACCAAAATCA
ACGGGACTTTCCAAAATGTCGTAACAACTGCGATCGCCCGCCCCGTTGACGCAAATGGGCGGTAGGCGTG
TACGGTGGGAGGTCTATATAAGCAGAGCTCGTTTAGTGAACCGTCAGATCACTAGAAGCTTTATTGCGGT
AGTTTATCACAGTTAAATTGCTAACGCAGTCAGTGCTTCTGACACAACAGTCTCGAACTTAAGCTGCAGT
GACTCTCTTAAGGTAGCCTTGCAGAAGTTGGTCGTGAGGCACTGGGCAGGTAAGTATCAAGGTTACAAGA
CAGGTTTAAGGAGACCAATAGAAACTGGGCTTGTCGAGACAGAGAAGACTCTTGCGTTTCTGATAGGCAC
CTATTGGTCTTACTGACATCCACTTTGCCTTTCTCTCCACAGGTGTCCACTCCCAGTTCAATTACAGCTC
TTAAGGCTAGAGTACTTAATACGACTCACTATAGGCTAGCACCATGGCTTCTAACTTTACTCAGTTCGTT
CTCGTGGACAATGGCGGAACTGGCGACGTGACTGTCGCCCCAAGCAACTTCGCTAACGGGGTCGCTGAAT
GGATCAGCTCTAACTCGCGTTCACAGGCTTACAAAGTAACCTGTAGCGTTCGTCAGAGCTCTGCGCAGAA
TCGCAAATACACCATCAAAGTCGAGGTGCCTAAAGTGGCAACCCAGACTGTTGGTGGTGTAGAGCTTCCT
GTAGCCGCATGGCGTTCGTACTTAAATATGGAACTAACCATTCCAATTTTCGCCACGAACTCCGACTGCG
AGCTTATTGTTAAGGCAATGCAAGGTCTCCTAAAAGATGGAAACCCGATTCCCTCAGCAATCGCAGCAAA
CTCCGGCATCTACGGCGGTGGCAAGCCCATCCCTAACCCACTGCTGGGCCTGGACAGCACCCTCGAGAAC
CCCAGTGCCCCCAGCTACCCGATGGCCTCGCTCTACGTGGGGGACCTCCACCCCGACGTGACCGAGGCGA
TGCTCTACGAGAAGTTCAGCCCGGCCGGGCCCATCCTCTCCATCCGGGTCTGCAGGGACATGATCACCCG
CCGCTCCTTGGGCTACGCGTATGTGAACTTCCAGCAGCCGGCGGACGCGGAGCGTGCTTTGGACACCATG
AATTTTGATGTTATAAAGGGCAAGCCAGTACGCATCATGTGGTCTCAGCGTGATCCATCACTTCGCAAAA
GTGGAGTAGGCAACATATTCATTAAAAATCTGGACAAATCCATTGATAATAAAGCACTGTATGATACATT
TTCTGCTTTTGGTAACATCCTTTCATGTAAGGTGGTTTGTGATGAAAATGGTTCCAAGGGCTATGGATTT
GTACACTTTGAGACGCAGGAAGCAGCTGAAAGAGCTATTGAAAAAATGAATGGAGCACTCCTAAATAAAC
GCAAAGTATTTGTTGGACGATTTAAGTCTCGTAAAGAACGAGAAGCTGAACTTGGAGCTAGGGCAAAAGA
ATTCACCAATGTTTACATCAAGAATTTTGGAGAAGACATGGATGATGAGCGCCTTAAGGATCTCTTTGGC
AAGTTTGGGCCTGCCTTAAGTGTGAAAGTAATGACTGATGAAAGTGGAAAATCCAAAGGATTTGGATTTG
TAAGCTTTGAAAGGCATGAAGATGCACAGAAAGCTGTGGATGAGATGAACGGAAAGGAGCTCAATGGAAA
ACAAATTTATGTTGGTCGAGCTCAGAAAAAGGTGGAACGGCAGACGGAACTTAAGCGCAAATTTGAACAG
ATGAAACAAGATAGGATCACCAGATACCAGGGTGTTAATCTTTATGTGAAAAATCTTGATGATGGTATTG
ATGATGAACGTCTCCGGAAAGAGTTTTCTCCATTTGGTACAATCACTAGTGCAAAGGTTATGATGGAGGG
TGGTCGCAGCAAAGGGTTTGGTTTTGTATGTTTCTCCTCCCCAGAAGAAGCCACTAAAGCAGTTACAGAA
ATGAACGGTAGAATTGTGGCCACAAAGCCATTGTATGTAGCTTTAGCTCAGCGCAAAGAAGAGCGCCAGG
CTCACCTCACTAACCAGTATATGCAGAGAATGGCAAGTGTACGAGCTGTTCCCAACCCTGTAATCAACCC
CTACCAGCCAGCACCTCCTTCAGGTTACTTCATGGCAGCTATCCCACAGACTCAGAACCGTGCTGCATAC
TATCCTCCTAGCCAAATTGCTCAACTAAGACCAAGTCCTCGCTGGACTGCTCAGGGTGCCAGACCTCATC
CATTCCAAAATATGCCCGGTGCTATCCGCCCAGCTGCTCCTAGACCACCATTTAGTACTATGAGACCAGC
TTCTTCACAGGTTCCACGAGTCATGTCAACACAGCGTGTTGCTAACACATCAACACAGACAATGGGTCCA
CGTCCTGCAGCTGCAGCCGCTGCAGCTACTCCTGCTGTCCGCACCGTTCCACAGTATAAATATGCTGCAG
GAGTTCGCAATCCTCAGCAACATCTTAATGCACAGCCACAAGTTACAATGCAACAGCCTGCTGTTCATGT
ACAAGGTCAGGAACCTTTGACTGCTTCCATGTTGGCATCTGCCCCTCCTCAAGAGCAAAAGCAAATGTTG
GGTGAACGGCTGTTTCCTCTTATTCAAGCCATGCACCCTACTCTTGCTGGTAAAATCACTGGCATGTTGT
TGGAGATTGATAATTCAGAACTTCTTCACATGCTGGAGTCTCCAGAGTCACTCCGTTCTAAGGTTGATGA
AGCTGTAGCTGTACTACAAGCCCACCAAGCTAAAGAGGCTGCCCAGAAAGCAGTTAACAGTGCCACCGGT
GTTCCAACTGTTTAACCCGGGCGGCCGCTTCCCTTTAGTGAGGGTTAATGCTTCGAGCAGACATGATAAG
ATACATTGATGAGTTTGGACAAACCACAACTAGAATGCAGTGAAAAAAATGCTTTATTTGTGAAATTTGT
GATGCTATTGCTTTATTTGTAACCATTATAAGCTGCAATAAACAAGTTAACAACAACAATTGCATTCATT
TTATGTTTCAGGTTCAGGGGGAGATGTGGGAGGTTTTTTAAAGCAAGTAAAACCTCTACAAATGTGGTAA
AATCCGATAAGGATCGATCCGGGCTGGCGTAATAGCGAAGAGGCCCGCACCGATCGCCCTTCCCAACAGT
TGCGCAGCCTGAATGGCGAATGG
[124 nt withheld, positions 3804-3927]
C
[91 nt withheld, positions 3929-4019]
A
[49 nt withheld, positions 4021-4069]
CCTTTGACGTTGGAGTCCACGTTCTTT
[37 nt withheld, positions 4097-4133]
ACCCTATCTCGGTCTATTCTTTTGATTTATAAGGGATTTTGCCGATTTCGGCCTATTGGTTAAAAAATGA
GCTGATTTAACAAAAATTTAACGCGAATTTTAACAAAATATTAACGCTTACAATTTCCTGATGCGGTATT
TTCTCCTTACGCATCTGTGCGGTATTTCACACCGCATACGCGGATCTGCGCAGCACCATGGCCTGAAATA
ACCTCTGAAAGAGGAACTTGGTTAGGTACCTTCTGAGGCGGAAAGAACCAGCTGTGGAATGTGTGTCAGT
TAGGGTGTGGAAAGTCCCCAGGCTCCCCAGCAGGCAGAAGTATGCAAAGCATGCATCTCAATTAGTCAGC
AACCAGGTGTGGAAAGTCCCCAGGCTCCCCAGCAGGCAGAAGTATGCAAAGCATGCATCTCAATTAGTCA
GCAACCATAGTCCCGCCCCTAACTCCGCCCATCCCGCCCCTAACTCCGCCCAGTTCCGCCCATTCTCCGC
CCCATGGCTGACTAATTTTTTTTATTTATGCAGAGGCCGAGGCCGCCTCGGCCTCTGAGCTATTCCAGAA
GTAGTGAGGAGGCTTTTTTGGAGGCCTAGGCTTTTGCAAAAAGCTTGATTCTTCTGACACAACAGTCTCG
AACTTAAGGCTAGAGCCACCATGATTGAACAAGATGGATTGCACGCAGGTTCTCCGGCCGCTTGGGTGGA
GAGGCTATTCGGCTATGACTGGGCACAACAGACAATCGGCTGCTCTGATGCCGCCGTGTTCCGGCTGTCA
GCGCAGGGGCGCCCGGTTCTTTTTGTCAAGACCGACCTGTCCGGTGCCCTGAATGAACTGCAGGACGAGG
CAGCGCGGCTATCGTGGCTGGCCACGACGGGCGTTCCTTGCGCAGCTGTGCTCGACGTTGTCACTGAAGC
GGGAAGGGACTGGCTGCTATTGGGCGAAGTGCCGGGGCAGGATCTCCTGTCATCTCACCTTGCTCCTGCC
GAGAAAGTATCCATCATGGCTGATGCAATGCGGCGGCTGCATACGCTTGATCCGGCTACCTGCCCATTCG
ACCACCAAGCGAAACATCGCATCGAGCGAGCACGTACTCGGATGGAAGCCGGTCTTGTCGATCAGGATGA
TCTGGACGAAGAGCATCAGGGGCTCGCGCCAGCCGAACTGTTCGCCAGGCTCAAGGCGCGCATGCCCGAC
GGCGAGGATCTCGTCGTGACCCATGGCGATGCCTGCTTGCCGAATATCATGGTGGAAAATGGCCGCTTTT
CTGGATTCATCGACTGTGGCCGGCTGGGTGTGGCGGACCGCTATCAGGACATAGCGTTGGCTACCCGTGA
TATTGCTGAAGAGCTTGGCGGCGAATGGGCTGACCGCTTCCTCGTGCTTTACGGTATCGCCGCTCCCGAT
TCGCAGCGCATCGCCTTCTATCGCCTTCTTGACGAGTTCTTCTGAGCGGGACTCTGGGGTTCGAAATGAC
CGACCAAGCGACGCCCAACCTGCCATCACGATGGCCGCAATAAAATATCTTTATTTTCATTACATCTGTG
TGTTGGTTTTTTGTGTGAATCGATAGCGATAAGGATCCGCGTATGGTGCACTCTCAGTACAATCTGCTCT
GATGCCGCATAGTTAAGCCAGCCCCGACACCCGCCAACACCCGCTGACGCGCCCTGACGGGCTTGTCTGC
TCCCGGCATCCGCTTACAGACAAGCTGTGACCGTCTCCGGGAGCTGCATGTGTCAGAGGTTTTCACCGTC
ATCACCGAAACGCGCGAGACGAAAGGGCCTCGTGATACGCCTATTTTTATAGGTTAATGTCATGATAATA
ATGGTTTCTTAGACGTCAGGTGGCACTTTTCGGGGAAATGTGCGCGGAACCCCTATTTGTTTATTTTTCT
AAATACATTCAAATATGTATCCGCTCATGAGACAATAACCCTGATAAATGCTTCAATAATATTGAAAAAG
GAAGAGTATGAGTATTCAACATTTCCGTGTCGCCCTTATTCCCTTTTTTGCGGCATTTTGCCTTCCTGTT
TTTGCTCACCCAGAAACGCTGGTGAAAGTAAAAGATGCTGAAGATCAGTTGGGTGCACGAGTGGGTTACA
TCGAACTGGATCTCAACAGCGGTAAGATCCTTGAGAGTTTTCGCCCCGAAGAACGTTTTCCAATGATGAG
CACTTTTAAAGTTCTGCTATGTGGCGCGGTATTATCCCGTATTGACGCCGGGCAAGAGCAACTCGGTCGC
CGCATACACTATTCTCAGAATGACTTGGTTGAGTACTCACCAGTCACAGAAAAGCATCTTACGGATGGCA
TGACAGTAAGAGAATTATGCAGTGCTGCCATAACCATGAGTGATAACACTGCGGCCAACTTACTTCTGAC
AACGATCGGAGGACCGAAGGAGCTAACCGCTTTTTTGCACAACATGGGGGATCATGTAACTCGCCTTGAT
CGTTGGGAACCGGAGCTGAATGAAGCCATACCAAACGACGAGCGTGACACCACGATGCCTGTAGCAATGG
CAACAACGTTGCGCAAACTATTAACTGGCGAACTACTTACTCTAGCTTCCCGGCAACAATTAATAGACTG
GATGGAGGCGGATAAAGTTGCAGGACCACTTCTGCGCTCGGCCCTTCCGGCTGGCTGGTTTATTGCTGAT
AAATCTGGAGCCGGTGAGCGTGGGTCTCGCGGTATCATTGCAGCACTGGGGCCAGATGGTAAGCCCTCCC
GTATCGTAGTTATCTACACGACGGGGAGTCAGGCAACTATGGATGAACGAAATAGACAGATCGCTGAGAT
AGGTGCCTCACTGATTAAGCATTGGTAACTGTCAGACCAAGTTTACTCATATATACTTTAGATTGATTTA
AAACTTCATTTTTAATTTAAAAGGATCTAGGTGAAGATCCTTTTTGATAATCTCATGACCAAAATCCCTT
AACGTGAGTTTTCGTTCCACTGAGCGTCAGACCCCGTAGAAAAGATCAAAGGATCTTCTTGAGATCCTTT
TTTTCTGCGCGTAATCTGCTGCTTGCAAACAAAAAAACCACCGCTACCAGCGGTGGTTTGTTTGCCGGAT
CAAGAGCTACCAACTCTTTTTCCGAAGGTAACTGGCTTCAGCAGAGCGCAGATACCAAATACTGTTCTTC
TAGTGTAGCCGTAGTTAGGCCACCACTTCAAGAACTCTGTAGCACCGCCTACATACCTCGCTCTGCTAAT
CCTGTTACCAGTGGCTGCTGCCAGTGGCGATAAGTCGTGTCTTACCGGGTTGGACTCAAGACGATAGTTA
CCGGATAAGGCGCAGCGGTCGGGCTGAACGGGGGGTTCGTGCACACAGCCCAGCTTGGAGCGAACGACCT
ACACCGAACTGAGATACCTACAGCGTGAGCTATGAGAAAGCGCCACGCTTCCCGAAGGGAGAAAGGCGGA
CAGGTATCCGGTAAGCGGCAGGGTCGGAACAGGAGAGCGCACGAGGGAGCTTCCAGGGGGAAACGCCTGG
TATCTTTATAGTCCTGTCGGGTTTCGCCACCTCTGACTTGAGCGTCGATTTTTGTGATGCTCGTCAGGGG
GGCGGAGCCTATGGAAAAACGCCAGCAACGCGGCCTTTTTACGGTTCCTGGCCTTTTGCTGGCCTTTTGC
TCACATGGCTCGACAGATCT
