>Addgene plasmid #65809 | pCI-MS2V5-PABPC1 M161A/D165K | addgene partial sequence | sequence record 122836 | CMV-F 5'-CGCAAATGGGCGGTAGGCGTG-3'
CTCGTTTAGTGAACCGTCAGATCACTAGAAGCTTTATTGCGGTAGTTTATCACAGTTAAATTGCTAACGC
AGTCAGTGCTTCTGACACAACAGTCTCGAACTTAAGCTGCAGTGACTCTCTTAAGGTAGCCTTGCAGAAG
TTGGTCGTGAGGCACTGGGCAGGTAAGTATCAAGGTTACAAGACAGGTTTAAGGAGACCAATAGAAACTG
GGCTTGTCGAGACAGAGAAGACTCTTGCGTTTCTGATAGGCACCTATTGGTCTTACTGACATCCACTTTG
CCTTTCTCTCCACAGGTGTCCACTCCCAGTTCAATTACAGCTCTTAAGGCTAGAGTACTTAATACGACTC
ACTATAGGCTAGCACCATGGCTTCTAACTTTACTCAGTTCGTTCTCGTGGACAATGGCGGAACTGGCGAC
GTGACTGTCGCCCCAAGCAACTTCGCTAACGGGGTCGCTGAATGGATCAGCTCTAACTCGCGTTCACAGG
CTTACAAAGTAACCTGTAGCGTTCGTCAGAGCTCTGCGCAGAATCGCAAATACACCATCAAAGTCGAGGT
GCCTAAAGTGGCAACCCAGACTGTTGGTGGTGTAGAGCTTCCTGTAGCCGCATGGCGTTCGTACTTAAAT
ATGGAACTAACCATTCCAATTTTCGCCACGAACTCCGACTGCGAGCTTATTGTTAAGGCAATGCAAGGTC
TCCTAAAAGATGGAAACCCGATTCCCTCAGCAATCGCAGCAAACTCCGGCATCTACGGCGGTGGCAAGCC
CATCCCTAACCCACTGCTGGGCCTGGACAGCACCCTCGAGAACCCCAGTGCCCCCAGCTACCCGATGGCC
TCGCTCTACGTGGGGGACCTCCACCCCGACGTGACCGAGGCGATGCTCTACGAGAAGTTC
