>Addgene plasmid #65809 | pCI-MS2V5-PABPC1 M161A/D165K | addgene partial sequence | sequence record 122838 | EBV-rev 5'-GTGGTTTGTCCAAACTCATC-3'
CCCTCACTAAAGGGAAGCGGCCGCCCGGGTTAAACAGTTGGAACACCGGTGGCACTGTTAACTGCTTTCT
GGGCAGCCTCTTTAGCTTGGTGGGCTTGTAGTACAGCTACAGCTTCATCAACCTTAGAACGGAGTGACTC
TGGAGACTCCAGCATGTGAAGAAGTTCTGAATTATCAATCTCCAACAACATGCCAGTGATTTTACCAGCA
AGAGTAGGGTGCATGGCTTGAATAAGAGGAAACAGCCGTTCACCCAACATTTGCTTTTGCTCTTGAGGAG
GGGCAGATGCCAACATGGAAGCAGTCAAAGGTTCCTGACCTTGTACATGAACAGCAGGCTGTTGCATTGT
AACTTGTGGCTGTGCATTAAGATGTTGCTGAGGATTGCGAACTCCTGCAGCATATTTATACTGTGGAACG
GTGCGGACAGCAGGAGTAGCTGCAGCGGCTGCAGCTGCAGGACGTGGACCCATTGTCTGTGTTGATGTGT
TAGCAACACGCTGTGTTGACATGACTCGTGGAACCTGTGAAGAAGCTGGTCTCATAGTACTAAATGGTGG
TCTAGGAGCAGCTGGGCGGATAGCACCGGGCATATTTTGGAATGGATGAGGTCTGGCACCCTGAGCAGTC
CAGCGAGGACTTGGTCTTAGTTGAGCAATTTGGCTAGGAGGATAGTATGCAGCACGGTTCTGAGTCTGTG
GGATAGCTGCCATGAAGTAACCTGAAGGAGGTGCTGGCTGGTAGGGGTTGATTACAGGGTTGGGAACAGC
TCGTACACTTGCCATTCTCTGCATATACTGGTTAGTGAGGTGAGCCTGGCGCTCTTCTTTGCGCTGAGCT
AAAGCTACATACAATGGCTTTGTGGCCACAATTCTACCGTTCATTTCTGTAACTGCTTTA
