>Addgene plasmid #65809 | pCI-MS2V5-PABPC1 M161A/D165K | addgene partial sequence | sequence record 123827 | hPABPC1-F1 5'-TTCCAAGGGCTATGGATTTG-3'
TGAATGGAGCACTCCTAAATAAACGCAAAGTATTTGTTGGACGATTTAAGTCTCGTAAAGAACGAGAAGC
TGAACTTGGAGCTAGGGCAAAAGAATTCACCAATGTTTACATCAAGAATTTTGGAGAAGACATGGATGAT
GAGCGCCTTAAGGATCTCTTTGGCAAGTTTGGGCCTGCCTTAAGTGTGAAAGTAATGACTGATGAAAGTG
GAAAATCCAAAGGATTTGGATTTGTAAGCTTTGAAAGGCATGAAGATGCACAGAAAGCTGTGGATGAGAT
GAACGGAAAGGAGCTCAATGGAAAACAAATTTATGTTGGTCGAGCTCAGAAAAAGGTGGAACGGCAGACG
GAACTTAAGCGCAAATTTGAACAGATGAAACAAGATAGGATCACCAGATACCAGGGTGTTAATCTTTATG
TGAAAAATCTTGATGATGGTATTGATGATGAACGTCTCCGGAAAGAGTTTTCTCCATTTGGTACAATCAC
TAGTGCAAAGGTTATGATGGAGGGTGGTCGCAGCAAAGGGTTTGGTTTTGTATGTTTCTCCTCCCCAGAA
GAAGCCACTAAAGCAGTTACAGAAATGAACGGTAGAATTGTGGCCACAAAGCCATTGTATGTAGCTTTAG
CTCAGCGCAAAGAAGAGCGCCAGGCTCACCTCACTAACCAGTATATGCAGAGAATGGCAAGTGTACGAGC
TGTTCCCAACCCTGTAATCAACCCCTACCAGCCAGCACCTCCTTCAGGTTACTTCATGGCAGCTATCCCA
CAGACTCAGAACCGTGCTGCATACTATCCT
